Addgene plasmid #175771: pHAGE-eGFP-TAX1BP1 632-639D
Purpose: Lentiviral vector expressing N-terminally tagged eGFP-TAX1BP1 632-639D
Depositing lab: Wade Harper. Depositing organization: Harvard Medical School. Publication: Quantitative proteomics reveals the selectivity of ubiquitin-binding autophagy receptors in the turnover of damaged lysosomes by lysophagy. Eapen VV, Swarup S, Hoyer MJ, Paulo JA, Harper JW. eLife. 2021 Sep 29;10. pii: 72328. doi: 10.7554/eLife.72328. PubMed 34585663.
Backbone
  Vector backbone: pHAGE-eGFP
  Vector type: Lentiviral
Growth in bacteria
  Bacterial resistance: Ampicillin, 100 μg/mL
  Growth temperature: 37°C
  Growth strain: NEB Stable
  Copy number: Unknown
Gene/Insert
  Gene/Insert name: TAX1BP1
  Species: H. sapiens (human)
  Mutation: 632-639D
  Entrez Gene: TAX1BP1 (a.k.a. CALCOCO3, T6BP, TXBP151)
  Cloning method: Gateway Cloning
Terms and licenses: Academic/Nonprofit Terms; Industry Terms: Not Available to Industry
How to cite: pHAGE-eGFP-TAX1BP1 632-639D was a gift from Wade Harper (Addgene plasmid # 175771 ; http://n2t.net/addgene:175771 ; RRID:Addgene_175771)
