[The description below was written by a language model from this plasmid's Addgene catalogue record and pLannotate feature annotations shown in this document.]
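Description:
pHAGE-eGFP-TAX1BP1 632-639D is an HIV-1-based lentiviral expression vector built on the pHAGE-eGFP backbone, carrying a mutant form of the human autophagy receptor TAX1BP1 fused at its N-terminus to EGFP. In bacteria it is maintained through a high-copy ColE1/pUC-type origin and selected with ampicillin via the β-lactamase gene. The viral portion contains a truncated 5' LTR, the Ψ packaging signal with an adjoining gag fragment, the Rev response element, the central polypurine tract/termination sequence, and a self-inactivating ΔU3 3' LTR. Together these let the transcript be packaged into particles and integrated into target cells when helper functions are supplied in trans, while the integrated provirus lacks LTR promoter activity.

Between the LTRs, the CMV immediate-early enhancer and promoter drive the EGFP coding sequence, followed by the TAX1BP1 open reading frame. The insert is flanked by attB1 and attB2 sites, consistent with its introduction by Gateway recombination. The mutation is recorded only as "632-639D"; the record does not explain the exact nature of this change. Downstream, a mouse PGK promoter drives blasticidin S deaminase, allowing blasticidin selection of transduced mammalian cells. This is followed by an SV40 polyadenylation signal and a WPRE, which generally enhances transcript expression. Small annotated fragments of BleoR, lacI, nef and the SV40 origin appear to be backbone remnants.

The construct is suited to generating stable cell lines expressing a fluorescently tagged TAX1BP1 variant. The associated work concerns ubiquitin-binding autophagy receptors in the clearance of damaged lysosomes (lysophagy), where such a mutant could be compared with the wild-type protein.
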