Features (pLannotate 1.2.2; 30 found; start..end, strand, type, name):
    124..241     +  misc_feature   cPPT/CTS: central polypurine tract and central termination sequence of HIV-1
    293..596     +  enhancer       CMV enhancer: human cytomegalovirus immediate early enhancer
    597..800     +  promoter       CMV promoter: human cytomegalovirus (CMV) immediate early promoter
    886..1602    +  CDS            EGFP: EGFP is a basic (constitutively fluorescent) green fluorescent protein published in 1996, derived from Aequorea victoria. It is reported to be a rapidly-maturing weak dimer with moderate acid sensitivity.
   1619..1636    +  protein_bind   attB1 (fragment): mutant version of attB; core recombination site for the Gateway® BP reaction BP Clonase™
   1642..3984    +  CDS            TAX1BP1: TAXB1_HUMAN - Also known as T6BP. Experimental evidence at protein level: Swiss-Prot protein existence level 1. Inhibits TNF-induced apoptosis by mediating the TNFAIP3 anti- apoptotic activity. Degraded by caspase-3-like family proteins upon TNF-induced apoptosis. May also play a role in the pro-inflammatory cytokine IL-1 signaling cascade. From Homo sapiens (Human).
   3986..4010    -  protein_bind   attB2: mutant version of attB; recombination site for the Gateway® BP reaction BP Clonase™
   4029..4528    +  promoter       PGK promoter: mouse phosphoglycerate kinase 1 promoter
   4552..4950    +  CDS            BSD: blasticidin S deaminase; Aspergillus terreus BSD; confers resistance to blasticidin
   4951..4978    +  CDS            BleoR (fragment): antibiotic-binding protein; Sh ble from Streptoalloteichus hindustanus; confers resistance to bleomycin, phleomycin, and Zeocin™
   4992..5113    +  polyA_signal   SV40 poly(A) signal: SV40 polyadenylation signal
   5139..5727    +  misc_feature   WPRE: woodchuck hepatitis virus posttranscriptional regulatory element
   5735..5800    +  CDS            nef (fragment): NEF_HV1Z2 - Experimental evidence at protein level: Swiss-Prot protein existence level 1. Extracellular Nef protein targets CD4(+) T-lymphocytes for apoptosis by interacting with CXCR4 surface receptors. From Human immunodeficiency virus type 1 group M subtype D (isolate Z2/CDC-Z34) (HIV-1).
   5802..6035    +  LTR            3' LTR (ΔU3): self-inactivating 3' long terminal repeat (LTR) from HIV-1
   6240..6344    +  promoter       AmpR promoter: bla
   6345..7205    +  CDS            AmpR: β-lactamase; bla; confers resistance to ampicillin, carbenicillin, and related antibiotics
   7376..7964    +  rep_origin     ori: high-copy-number ColE1/pMB1/pBR322/pUC origin of replication
   8147..8201    +  CDS            lacI (fragment): lac repressor; lacI; The lac repressor binds to the lac operator to inhibit transcription in E. coli. This inhibition can be relieved by adding lactose or isopropyl-β-D-thiogalactopyranoside (IPTG).
   8207..8300    +  rep_origin     SV40 ori (fragment): SV40 origin of replication
   8325..8362    +  CDS            lacI (fragment): lac repressor; lacI; The lac repressor binds to the lac operator to inhibit transcription in E. coli. This inhibition can be relieved by adding lactose or isopropyl-β-D-thiogalactopyranoside (IPTG).
   8375..8396    +  protein_bind   CAP binding site: CAP binding activates transcription in the presence of cAMP. E. coli catabolite activator protein
   8411..8441    +  promoter       lac promoter: promoter for the E. coli lac operon
   8445..8467    +  protein_bind   lac operator (fragment): The lac repressor binds to the lac operator to inhibit transcription in E. coli. This inhibition can be relieved by adding lactose or isopropyl-β-D-thiogalactopyranoside (IPTG). lac repressor encoded by lacI
   8499..8582    +  polyA_signal   SV40 poly(A) signal (fragment): SV40 polyadenylation signal
   8749..9078    +  CDS            nef (fragment): NEF_HV1BR - Experimental evidence at protein level: Swiss-Prot protein existence level 1. Extracellular Nef protein targets CD4(+) T-lymphocytes for apoptosis by interacting with CXCR4 surface receptors (PubMed:14990729). From Human immunodeficiency virus type 1 group M subtype B (isolate BRU/LAI) (HIV-1).
   9126..9383    +  LTR            5' LTR (truncated): truncated 5' long terminal repeat (LTR) from HIV-1
   9430..9555    +  misc_feature   HIV-1 Ψ: packaging signal of human immunodeficiency virus type 1
   9539..9877    +  CDS            HIV-1 gag (fragment): gag protein from human immunodeficiency virus 1; gag
  10052..10285   +  misc_feature   RRE: The Rev response element (RRE) of HIV-1 allows for Rev-dependent mRNA export from the nucleus to the cytoplasm.
  10662..79      +  CDS            Rev (fragment) (across the origin): human immunodeficiency virus 1 (HIV-1) Rev protein; rev; enhances nuclear export of unspliced and incompletely spliced viral mRNAs
>Addgene plasmid #175771 | pHAGE-eGFP-TAX1BP1 632-639D | addgene full sequence | sequence record 352555 | Addgene NGS Result
GACCCGACAGGCCCGAAGGAATAGAAGAAGAAGGTGGAGAGAGAGACAGAGACAGATCCATTCGATTAGT
GAACGGATCTCGACGGTATCGCCGAATTCACAAATGGCAGTATTCATCCACAATTTTAAAAGAAAAGGGG
GGATTGGGGGGTACAGTGCAGGGGAAAGAATAGTAGACATAATAGCAACAGACATACAAACTAAAGAATT
ACAAAAACAAATTACAAAAATTCAAAATTTTCGGGTTTATTACAGGGACAGCAGAGATCCAGTTTGGACT
AGTGGAGTTCCGCGTTACATAACTTACGGTAAATGGCCCGCCTGGCTGACCGCCCAACGACCCCCGCCCA
TTGACGTCAATAATGACGTATGTTCCCATAGTAACGCCAATAGGGACTTTCCATTGACGTCAATGGGTGG
AGTATTTACGGTAAACTGCCCACTTGGCAGTACATCAAGTGTATCATATGCCAAGTACGCCCCCTATTGA
CGTCAATGACGGTAAATGGCCCGCCTGGCATTATGCCCAGTACATGACCTTATGGGACTTTCCTACTTGG
CAGTACATCTACGTATTAGTCATCGCTATTACCATGGTGATGCGGTTTTGGCAGTACATCAATGGGCGTG
GATAGCGGTTTGACTCACGGGGATTTCCAAGTCTCCACCCCATTGACGTCAATGGGAGTTTGTTTTGGCA
CCAAAATCAACGGGACTTTCCAAAATGTCGTAACAACTCCGCCCCATTGACGCAAATGGGCGGTAGGCGT
GTACGGTGGGAGGTCTATATAAGCAGAGCTCGTTTAGTGAACCGTCAGATCGCCTGGAGACGCCATCCAC
GCTGTTTTGACCTCCATAGAAGACACCGGCGGCCGATCTGCCACCATGGTGAGCAAGGGCGAGGAGCTGT
TCACCGGGGTGGTGCCCATCCTGGTCGAGCTGGACGGCGACGTAAACGGCCACAAGTTCAGCGTGTCCGG
CGAGGGCGAGGGCGATGCCACCTACGGCAAGCTGACCCTGAAGTTCATCTGCACCACCGGCAAGCTGCCC
GTGCCCTGGCCCACCCTCGTGACCACCCTGACCTACGGCGTGCAGTGCTTCAGCCGCTACCCCGACCACA
TGAAGCAGCACGACTTCTTCAAGTCCGCCATGCCCGAAGGCTACGTCCAGGAGCGCACCATCTTCTTCAA
GGACGACGGCAACTACAAGACCCGCGCCGAGGTGAAGTTCGAGGGCGACACCCTGGTGAACCGCATCGAG
CTGAAGGGCATCGACTTCAAGGAGGACGGCAACATCCTGGGGCACAAGCTGGAGTACAACTACAACAGCC
ACAACGTCTATATCATGGCCGACAAGCAGAAGAACGGCATCAAGGTGAACTTCAAGATCCGCCACAACAT
CGAGGACGGCAGCGTGCAGCTCGCCGACCACTACCAGCAGAACACCCCCATCGGCGACGGCCCCGTGCTG
CTGCCCGACAACCACTACCTGAGCACCCAGTCCGCCCTGAGCAAAGACCCCAACGAGAAGCGCGATCACA
TGGTCCTGCTGGAGTTCGTGACCGCCGCCGGGATCACTCTCGGCATGGACGAGCTGTACAAGGCTCGAGG
TTATCAAACAAGTTTGTACAAAAAAGTTGGCATGACATCCTTTCAAGAAGTCCCATTGCAGACTTCCAAC
TTTGCCCATGTCATCTTTCAAAATGTGGCCAAGAGTTACCTTCCTAATGCACACCTGGAATGTCATTACA
CCTTAACTCCATATATTCATCCACATCCAAAAGATTGGGTTGGTATATTCAAGGTTGGATGGAGTACTGC
TCGTGATTATTACACGTTTTTATGGTCCCCTATGCCTGAACATTATGTGGAAGGATCAACAGTCAATTGT
GTACTAGCATTCCAAGGATATTACCTTCCAAATGATGATGGAGAATTTTATCAGTTCTGTTACGTTACCC
ATAAGGGTGAAATTCGTGGAGCAAGTACACCTTTCCAGTTTCGAGCTTCTTCTCCAGTTGAAGAGCTGCT
TACTATGGAAGATGAAGGAAATTCTGACATGTTAGTGGTGACCACAAAAGCAGGCCTTCTTGAGTTGAAA
ATTGAGAAAACCATGAAAGAAAAAGAAGAACTGTTAAAGTTAATTGCCGTTCTGGAAAAAGAAACAGCAC
AACTTCGAGAACAAGTTGGGAGAATGGAAAGAGAACTTAACCATGAGAAAGAAAGATGTGACCAACTGCA
AGCAGAACAAAAGGGTCTTACTGAAGTAACACAAAGCTTAAAAATGGAAAATGAAGAGTTTAAGAAGAGG
TTCAGTGATGCTACATCCAAAGCCCATCAGCTTGAGGAAGATATTGTGTCAGTAACACATAAAGCAATTG
AAAAAGAAACCGAATTAGACAGTTTAAAGGACAAACTCAAGAAGGCACAACATGAAAGAGAACAACTTGA
ATGTCAGTTGAAGACAGAGAAGGATGAAAAGGAACTTTATAAGGTACATTTGAAGAATACAGAAATAGAA
AATACCAAGCTTATGTCAGAGGTCCAGACTTTAAAAAATTTAGATGGGAACAAAGAAAGCGTGATTACTC
ATTTCAAAGAAGAGATTGGCAGGCTGCAGTTATGTTTGGCTGAAAAGGAAAATCTGCAAAGAACTTTCCT
GCTTACAACCTCAAGTAAAGAAGATACTTGTTTTTTAAAGGAGCAACTTCGTAAAGCAGAGGAACAGGTT
CAGGCAACTCGGCAAGAAGTTGTCTTTCTGGCTAAAGAACTCAGTGATGCTGTCAACGTACGAGACAGAA
CGATGGCAGACCTGCATACTGCACGCTTGGAAAACGAGAAAGTGAAAAAGCAGTTAGCTGATGCAGTGGC
AGAACTTAAACTAAATGCTATGAAAAAAGATCAGGACAAGACTGATACACTGGAACACGAACTAAGAAGA
GAAGTTGAAGATCTGAAACTCCGTCTTCAGATGGCTGCAGACCATTATAAAGAAAAATTTAAGGAATGCC
AAAGGCTCCAAAAACAAATAAACAAACTTTCAGATCAATCAGCTAATAATAATAATGTCTTCACAAAGAA
AACGGGGAATCAGCAGAAAGTGAATGATGCTTCAGTAAACACAGACCCAGCCACTTCTGCCTCTACTGTA
GATGTAAAGCCATCACCTTCTGCAGCAGAGGCAGATTTTGACATAGTAACAAAGGGGCAAGTCTGTGAAA
TGACCAAAGAAATTGCTGACAAAACAGAAAAGTATAATAAATGTAAACAACTCTTGCAGGATGAGAAAGC
AAAATGCAATAAATATGCTGATGAACTTGCAAAAATGGAGCTGAAATGGAAAGAACAAGTGAAAATTGCT
GAAAATGTAAAACTTGAACTAGCTGAAGTACAGGACAATTATAAAGAACTTAAAAGGAGTCTAGAAAATC
CAGCAGAAAGGAAAATGGAAGGTCAGAATTCCCAGAGTCCTCAATGTTTCAAAACATGCTCAGAGCAAAA
TGGTTATGTTCTCACATTGTCAAATGCACAACCAGCATCTCAGGAAACAAGAGATGGAGCAGATGGTGCT
TTTTACCCAGATGAAATACAAAGGCCACCTGTCAGAGTCCCCTCTTGGGGACTGGAAGACAATGTTGTCT
GCAGCCAGCCTGCTCGAAACTTTAGTCGGCCTGATGGCTTAGAGGACTCTGAGGATAGCAAAGAAGATGA
GAATGTGCCTACTGCTCCTGATCCTCCAAGTCAACATTTACGTGGGCATGGGACAGGCTTTTGCTTTGAT
TCCAGCTTTGATGTTCACAAGAAGTGTCCCCTCTGTGAGTTAATGTTTCCTCCTAACTATGATCAGAGCA
AATTTGAAGAACATGTTGAAAGTCACTGGAAGGTGTGCCCGATGTGCAGCGAGCAGTTCCCTCCTGACTA
TGACCAGCAGGTGTTTGAAAGGCATGTGCAGACCCATTTTGATCAGAATGTTCTAAATTTTGACTACCCA
ACTTTCTTGTACAAAGTGGTTCGATAACGAATTCTACCGGGTAGGGGAGGCGCTTTTCCCAAGGCAGTCT
GGAGCATGCGCTTTAGCAGCCCCGCTGGGCACTTGGCGCTACACAAGTGGCCTCTGGCCTCGCACACATT
CCACATCCACCGGTAGGCGCCAACCGGCTCCGTTCTTTGGTGGCCCCTTCGCGCCACCTTCTACTCCTCC
CCTAGTCAGGAAGTTCCCCCCCGCCCCGCAGCTCGCGTCGTGCAGGACGTGACAAATGGAAGTAGCACGT
CTCACTAGTCTCGTGCAGATGGACAGCACCGCTGAGCAATGGAAGCGGGTAGGCCTTTGGGGCAGCGGCC
AATAGCAGCTTTGCTCCTTCGCTTTCTGGGCTCAGAGGCTGGGAAGGGGTGGGTCCGGGGGCGGGCTCAG
GGGCGGGCTCAGGGGCGGGGCGGGCGCCCGAAGGTCCTCCGGAGGCCCGGCATTCTGCACGCTTCAAAAG
CGCACGTCTGCCGCGCTGTTCTCCTCTTCCTCATCTCCGGGCCTTTCGACCTGCAGCCCATTAATTAAAC
CATGGCCAAGCCTTTGTCTCAAGAAGAATCCACCCTCATTGAAAGAGCAACGGCTACAATCAACAGCATC
CCCATCTCTGAAGACTACAGCGTCGCCAGCGCAGCTCTCTCTAGCGACGGCCGCATCTTCACTGGTGTCA
ATGTATATCATTTTACTGGGGGACCTTGTGCAGAACTCGTGGTGCTGGGCACTGCTGCTGCTGCGGCAGC
TGGCAACCTGACTTGTATCGTCGCGATCGGAAATGAGAACAGGGGCATCTTGAGCCCCTGCGGACGGTGC
CGACAGGTGCTTCTCGATCTGCATCCTGGGATCAAAGCCATAGTGAAGGACAGTGATGGACAGCCGACGG
CAGTTGGGATTCGTGAATTGCTGCCCTCTGGTTATGTGTGGGAGGGCTAAGCACTTCGTGGCCGAGGAGC
AGGACTGACACTCGACCTCGAAACTTGTTTATTGCAGCTTATAATGGTTACAAATAAAGCAATAGCATCA
CAAATTTCACAAATAAAGCATTTTTTTCACTGCATTCTAGTTGTGGTTTGTCCAAACTCATCAATGTATC
TTATCATGTCTATGCATCGATAGATCCTAATCAACCTCTGGATTACAAAATTTGTGAAAGATTGACTGGT
ATTCTTAACTATGTTGCTCCTTTTACGCTATGTGGATACGCTGCTTTAATGCCTTTGTATCATGCTATTG
CTTCCCGTATGGCTTTCATTTTCTCCTCCTTGTATAAATCCTGGTTGCTGTCTCTTTATGAGGAGTTGTG
GCCCGTTGTCAGGCAACGTGGCGTGGTGTGCACTGTGTTTGCTGACGCAACCCCCACTGGTTGGGGCATT
GCCACCACCTGTCAGCTCCTTTCCGGGACTTTCGCTTTCCCCCTCCCTATTGCCACGGCGGAACTCATCG
CCGCCTGCCTTGCCCGCTGCTGGACAGGGGCTCGGCTGTTGGGCACTGACAATTCCGTGGTGTTGTCGGG
GAAATCATCGTCCTTTCCTTGGCTGCTCGCCTGTGTTGCCACCTGGATTCTGCGCGGGACGTCCTTCTGC
TACGTCCCTTCGGCCCTCAATCCAGCGGACCTTCCTTCCCGCGGCCTGCTGCCGGCTCTGCGGCCTCTTC
CGCGTCTTCGCCTTCGCCCTCAGACGAGTCGGATCTCCCTTTGGGCCGCCTCCCCGCCTGAGATCCTTTA
AGACCAATGACTTACAAGGCAGCTGTAGATCTTAGCCACTTTTTAAAAGAAAAGGGGGGACTGGAAGGGC
TAATTCACTCCCAACGAAGACAAGATCTGCTTTTTGCTTGTACTGGGTCTCTCTGGTTAGACCAGATCTG
AGCCTGGGAGCTCTCTGGCTAACTAGGGAACCCACTGCTTAAGCCTCAATAAAGCTTGCCTTGAGTGCTT
CAAGTAGTGTGTGCCCGTCTGTTGTGTGACTCTGGTAACTAGAGATCCCTCAGACCCTTTTAGTCAGTGT
GGAAAATCTCTAGCAGTAGTAGTTCATGTCATCTTATTATTCAGTATTTATAACTTGCAAAGAAATGAAT
ATCAGAGAGTGAGAGGCCCGGGTTAATTAAGGAAAGGGCTAGATCATTCTTGAAGACGAAAGGGCCTCGT
GATACGCCTATTTTTATAGGTTAATGTCATGATAATAATGGTTTCTTAGACGTCAGGTGGCACTTTTCGG
GGAAATGTGCGCGGAACCCCTATTTGTTTATTTTTCTAAATACATTCAAATATGTATCCGCTCATGAGAC
AATAACCCTGATAAATGCTTCAATAATATTGAAAAAGGAAGAGTATGAGTATTCAACATTTCCGTGTCGC
CCTTATTCCCTTTTTTGCGGCATTTTGCCTTCCTGTTTTTGCTCACCCAGAAACGCTGGTGAAAGTAAAA
GATGCTGAAGATCAGTTGGGTGCACGAGTGGGTTACATCGAACTGGATCTCAACAGCGGTAAGATCCTTG
AGAGTTTTCGCCCCGAAGAACGTTTTCCAATGATGAGCACTTTTAAAGTTCTGCTATGTGGCGCGGTATT
ATCCCGTGTTGACGCCGGGCAAGAGCAACTCGGTCGCCGCATACACTATTCTCAGAATGACTTGGTTGAG
TACTCACCAGTCACAGAAAAGCATCTTACGGATGGCATGACAGTAAGAGAATTATGCAGTGCTGCCATAA
CCATGAGTGATAACACTGCGGCCAACTTACTTCTGACAACGATCGGAGGACCGAAGGAGCTAACCGCTTT
TTTGCACAACATGGGGGATCATGTAACTCGCCTTGATCGTTGGGAACCGGAGCTGAATGAAGCCATACCA
AACGACGAGCGTGACACCACGATGCCTGTAGCAATGGCAACAACGTTGCGCAAACTATTAACTGGCGAAC
TACTTACTCTAGCTTCCCGGCAACAATTAATAGACTGGATGGAGGCGGATAAAGTTGCAGGACCACTTCT
GCGCTCGGCCCTTCCGGCTGGCTGGTTTATTGCTGATAAATCTGGAGCCGGTGAGCGTGGGTCTCGCGGT
ATCATTGCAGCACTGGGGCCAGATGGTAAGCCCTCCCGTATCGTAGTTATCTACACGACGGGGAGTCAGG
CAACTATGGATGAACGAAATAGACAGATCGCTGAGATAGGTGCCTCACTGATTAAGCATTGGTAACTGTC
AGACCAAGTTTACTCATATATACTTTAGATTGATTTAAAACTTCATTTTTAATTTAAAAGGATCTAGGTG
AAGATCCTTTTTGATAATCTCATGACCAAAATCCCTTAACGTGAGTTTTCGTTCCACTGAGCGTCAGACC
CCGTAGAAAAGATCAAAGGATCTTCTTGAGATCCTTTTTTTCTGCGCGTAATCTGCTGCTTGCAAACAAA
AAAACCACCGCTACCAGCGGTGGTTTGTTTGCCGGATCAAGAGCTACCAACTCTTTTTCCGAAGGTAACT
GGCTTCAGCAGAGCGCAGATACCAAATACTGTTCTTCTAGTGTAGCCGTAGTTAGGCCACCACTTCAAGA
ACTCTGTAGCACCGCCTACATACCTCGCTCTGCTAATCCTGTTACCAGTGGCTGCTGCCAGTGGCGATAA
GTCGTGTCTTACCGGGTTGGACTCAAGACGATAGTTACCGGATAAGGCGCAGCGGTCGGGCTGAACGGGG
GGTTCGTGCACACAGCCCAGCTTGGAGCGAACGACCTACACCGAACTGAGATACCTACAGCGTGAGCTAT
GAGAAAGCGCCACGCTTCCCGAAGGGAGAAAGGCGGACAGGTATCCGGTAAGCGGCAGGGTCGGAACAGG
AGAGCGCACGAGGGAGCTTCCAGGGGGAAACGCCTGGTATCTTTATAGTCCTGTCGGGTTTCGCCACCTC
TGACTTGAGCGTCGATTTTTGTGATGCTCGTCAGGGGGGCGGAGCCTATGGAAAAACGCCAGCAACGCGG
CCTTTTTACGGTTCCTGGCCTTTTGCTGGCCTTTTGCTCACATGTTCTTTCCTGCGTTATCCCCTGATTC
TGTGGATAACCGTATTACCGCCTTTGAGTGAGCTGATACCGCTCGCCGCAGCCGAACGACCGAGCGCAGC
GAGTCAGTGAGCGAGGAAGCGGAAGAGCGCCCAATACGCAAACCGCCTCTCCCCGCGCGTTGGCCGATTC
ATTAATGCAGCAAGCTCATGGCTGACTAATTTTTTTTATTTATGCAGAGGCCGAGGCCGCCTCGGCCTCT
GAGCTATTCCAGAAGTAGTGAGGAGGCTTTTTTGGAGGCCTAGGCTTTTGCAAAAAGCTCCCCGTGGCAC
GACAGGTTTCCCGACTGGAAAGCGGGCAGTGAGCGCAACGCAATTAATGTGAGTTAGCTCACTCATTAGG
CACCCCAGGCTTTACACTTTATGCTTCCGGCTCGTATGTTGTGTGGAATTGTGAGCGGATAACAATTTCA
CACAGGAAACAGCTATGACATGATTACGAATTTCACAAATAAAGCATTTTTTTCACTGCATTCTAGTTGT
GGTTTGTCCAAACTCATCAATGTATCTTATCATGTCTGGATCAACTGGATAACTCAAGCTAACCAAAATC
ATCCCAAACTTCCCACCCCATACCCTATTACCACTGCCAATTACCTGTGGTTTCATTTACTCTAAACCTG
TGATTCCTCTGAATTATTTTCATTTTAAAGAAATTGTATTTGTTAAATATGTACTACAAACTTAGTAGTT
GGAAGGGCTAATTCACTCCCAAAGAAGACAAGATATCCTTGATCTGTGGATCTACCACACACAAGGCTAC
TTCCCTGATTAGCAGAACTACACACCAGGGCCAGGGGTCAGATATCCACTGACCTTTGGATGGTGCTACA
AGCTAGTACCAGTTGAGCCAGATAAGGTAGAAGAGGCCAATAAAGGAGAGAACACCAGCTTGTTACACCC
TGTGAGCCTGCATGGGATGGATGACCCGGAGAGAGAAGTGTTAGAGTGGAGGTTTGACAGCCGCCTAGCA
TTTCATCACGTGGCCCGAGAGCTGCATCCGGAGTACTTCAAGAACTGCTGATATCGAGCTTGCTACAAGG
GACTTTCCGCTGGGGACTTTCCAGGGAGGCGTGGCCTGGGCGGGACTGGGGAGTGGCGAGCCCTCAGATC
CTGCATATAAGCAGCTGCTTTTTGCCTGTACTGGGTCTCTCTGGTTAGACCAGATCTGAGCCTGGGAGCT
CTCTGGCTAACTAGGGAACCCACTGCTTAAGCCTCAATAAAGCTTGCCTTGAGTGCTTCAAGTAGTGTGT
GCCCGTCTGTTGTGTGACTCTGGTAACTAGAGATCCCTCAGACCCTTTTAGTCAGTGTGGAAAATCTCTA
GCAGTGGCGCCCGAACAGGGACTTGAAAGCGAAAGGGAAACCAGAGGAGCTCTCTCGACGCAGGACTCGG
CTTGCTGAAGCGCGCACGGCAAGAGGCGAGGGGCGGCGACTGGTGAGTACGCCAAAAATTTTGACTAGCG
GAGGCTAGAAGGAGAGAGATGGGTGCGAGAGCGTCAGTATTAAGCGGGGGAGAATTAGATCGCGATGGGA
AAAAATTCGGTTAAGGCCAGGGGGAAAGAAAAAATATAAATTAAAACATATAGTATGGGCAAGCAGGGAG
CTAGAACGATTCGCAGTTAATCCTGGCCTGTTAGAAACATCAGAAGGCTGTAGACAAATACTGGGACAGC
TACAACCATCCCTTCAGACAGGATCAGAAGAACTTAGATCATTATATAATACAGTAGCAACCCTCTATTG
TGTGCATCAAAGGATAGAGATAAAAGACACCAAGGAAGCTTTAGACAAGATAGAGGAAGAGCAAAACAAA
AGTAAGACCACCGCACAGCAAGCGGCCGGCCGCTGATCTTCAGACCTGGAGGAGGAGATATGAGGGACAA
TTGGAGAAGTGAATTATATAAATATAAAGTAGTAAAAATTGAACCATTAGGAGTAGCACCCACCAAGGCA
AAGAGAAGAGTGGTGCAGAGAGAAAAAAGAGCAGTGGGAATAGGAGCTTTGTTCCTTGGGTTCTTGGGAG
CAGCAGGAAGCACTATGGGCGCAGCGTCAATGACGCTGACGGTACAGGCCAGACAATTATTGTCTGGTAT
AGTGCAGCAGCAGAACAATTTGCTGAGGGCTATTGAGGCGCAACAGCATCTGTTGCAACTCACAGTCTGG
GGCATCAAGCAGCTCCAGGCAAGAATCCTGGCTGTGGAAAGATACCTAAAGGATCAACAGCTCCTGGGGA
TTTGGGGTTGCTCTGGAAAACTCATTTGCACCACTGCTGTGCCTTGGAATGCTAGTTGGAGTAATAAATC
TCTGGAACAGATTTGGAATCACACGACCTGGATGGAGTGGGACAGAGAAATTAACAATTACACAAGCTTA
ATACACTCCTTAATTGAAGAATCGCAAAACCAGCAAGAAAAGAATGAACAAGAATTATTGGAATTAGATA
AATGGGCAAGTTTGTGGAATTGGTTTAACATAACAAATTGGCTGTGGTATATAAAATTATTCATAATGAT
AGTAGGAGGCTTGGTAGGTTTAAGAATAGTTTTTGCTGTACTTTCTATAGTGAATAGAGTTAGGCAGGGA
TATTCACCATTATCGTTTCAGACCCACCTCCCAACCCCGAGGG
